>Addgene plasmid #186003 | NSP9-1x-BioID2 pBabe-puro (SARS-CoV-2) | addgene full sequence | sequence record 364519 | Addgene NGS Result
CTGCAGCCTGAATATGGGCCAAACAGGATATCTGTGGTAAGCAGTTCCTGCCCCGGCTCAGGGCCAAGAA
CAGATGGAACAGCTGAATATGGGCCAAACAGGATATCTGTGGTAAGCAGTTCCTGCCCCGGCTCAGGGCC
AAGAACAGATGGTCCCCAGATGCGGTCCAGCCCTCAGCAGTTTCTAGAGAACCATCAGATGTTTCCAGGG
TGCCCCAAGGACCTGAAATGACCCTGTGCCTTATTTGAACTAACCAATCAGTTCGCTTCTCGCTTCTGTT
CGCGCGCTTCTGCTCCCCGAGCTCAATAAAAGAGCCCACAACCCCTCACTCGGGGCGCCAGTCCTCCGAT
TGACTGAGTCGCCCGGGTACCCGTGTATCCAATAAACCCTCTTGCAGTTGCATCCGACTTGTGGTCTCGC
TGTTCCTTGGGAGGGTCTCCTCTGAGTGATTGACTACCCGTCAGCGGGGGTCTTTCATTTGGGGGCTCGT
CCGGGATCGGGAGACCCCTGCCCAGGGACCACCGACCCACCACCGGGAGGCAAGCTGGCCAGCAACTTAT
CTGTGTCTGTCCGATTGTCTAGTGTCTATGACTGATTTTATGCGCCTGCGTCGGTACTAGTTAGCTAACT
AGCTCTGTATCTGGCGGACCCGTGGTGGAACTGACGAGTTCTGAACACCCGGCCGCAACCCTGGGAGACG
TCCCAGGGACTTTGGGGGCCGTTTTTGTGGCCCGACCTGAGGAAGGGAGTCGATGTGGAATCCGACCCCG
TCAGGATATGTGGTTCTGGTAGGAGACGAGAACCTAAAACAGTTCCCGCCTCCGTCTGAATTTTTGCTTT
CGGTTTGGAACCGAAGCCGCGCGTCTTGTCTGCTGCAGCGCTGCAGCATCGTTCTGTGTTGTCTCTGTCT
GACTGTGTTTCTGTATTTGTCTGAAAATTAGGGCCAGACTGTTACCACTCCCTTAAGTTTGACCTTAGGT
CACTGGAAAGATGTCGAGCGGATCGCTCACAACCAGTCGGTAGATGTCAAGAAGAGACGTTGGGTTACCT
TCTGCTCTGCAGAATGGCCAACCTTTAACGTCGGATGGCCGCGAGACGGCACCTTTAACCGAGACCTCAT
CACCCAGGTTAAGATCAAGGTCTTTTCACCTGGCCCGCATGGACACCCAGACCAGGTCCCCTACATCGTG
ACCTGGGAAGCCTTGGCTTTTGACCCCCCTCCCTGGGTCAAGCCCTTTGTACACCCTAAGCCTCCGCCTC
CTCTTCCTCCATCCGCCCCGTCTCTCCCCCTTGAACCTCCTCGTTCGACCCCGCCTCGATCCTCCCTTTA
TCCAGCCCTCACTCCTTCTCTAGGCGCCGGCCGGATCCGCCACCATGAACAACGAGCTGAGCCCTGTGGC
CCTGAGACAGATGTCTTGTGCTGCTGGTACCACCCAGACCGCTTGCACCGACGACAACGCCCTGGCTTAC
TACAACACCACCAAGGGCGGAAGATTCGTGCTGGCCCTGCTGTCTGACCTGCAGGACCTGAAGTGGGCTC
GTTTCCCCAAGAGCGACGGTACCGGCACCATCTACACCGAGCTGGAACCCCCTTGCAGATTCGTGACCGA
CACCCCAAAGGGCCCCAAGGTGAAGTACCTGTACTTCATCAAGGGACTGAACAACCTGAACAGAGGAATG
GTGCTGGGTAGCCTGGCTGCTACCGTGAGGCTGCAGACCGGTGGTGGAGGCGGGTCTGAATTCTTCAAGA
ACCTGATCTGGCTGAAGGAGGTGGACAGCACCCAGGAGAGACTGAAGGAGTGGAACGTGAGCTACGGCAC
CGCCCTGGTGGCCGACAGACAGACCAAGGGCAGAGGCGGCCTGGGCAGAAAGTGGCTGAGCCAGGAGGGC
GGCCTGTACTTCAGCTTCCTGCTGAACCCCAAGGAGTTCGAGAACCTGCTGCAGCTGCCCCTGGTGCTGG
GCCTGAGCGTGAGCGAGGCCCTGGAGGAGATCACCGAGATCCCCTTCAGCCTGAAGTGGCCCAACGACGT
GTACTTCCAGGAGAAGAAGGTGAGCGGCGTGCTGTGCGAGCTGAGCAAGGACAAGCTGATCGTGGGCATC
GGCATCAACGTGAACCAGAGAGAGATCCCCGAGGAGATCAAGGACAGAGCCACCACCCTGTACGAGATCA
CCGGCAAGGACTGGGACAGAAAGGAGGTGCTGCTGAAGGTGCTGAAGAGAATCAGCGAGAACCTGAAGAA
GTTCAAGGAGAAGAGCTTCAAGGAGTTCAAGGGCAAGATCGAGAGCAAGATGCTGTACCTGGGCGAGGAG
GTGAAGCTGCTGGGCGAGGGCAAGATCACCGGCAAGCTGGTGGGCCTGAGCGAGAAGGGCGGCGCCCTGA
TCCTGACCGAGGAGGGCATCAAGGAGATCCTGAGCGGCGAGTTCAGCCTGAGAAGAAGCTACCCTTACGA
TGTACCGGATTACGCATGAGTCGACCCTGTGGAATGTGTGTCAGTTAGGGTGTGGAAAGTCCCCAGGCTC
CCCAGCAGGCAGAAGTATGCAAAGCATGCATCTCAATTAGTCAGCAACCAGGTGTGGAAAGTCCCCAGGC
TCCCCAGCAGGCAGAAGTATGCAAAGCATGCATCTCAATTAGTCAGCAACCATAGTCCCGCCCCTAACTC
CGCCCATCCCGCCCCTAACTCCGCCCAGTTCCGCCCATTCTCCGCCCCATGGCTGACTAATTTTTTTTAT
TTATGCAGAGGCCGAGGCCGCCTCGGCCTCTGAGCTATTCCAGAAGTAGTGAGGAGGCTTTTTTGGAGGC
CTAGGCTTTTGCAAAAAGCTTACCATGACCGAGTACAAGCCCACGGTGCGCCTCGCCACCCGCGACGACG
TCCCCAGGGCCGTACGCACCCTCGCCGCCGCGTTCGCCGACTACCCCGCCACGCGCCACACCGTCGATCC
GGACCGCCACATCGAGCGGGTCACCGAGCTGCAAGAACTCTTCCTCACGCGCGTCGGGCTCGACATCGGC
AAGGTGTGGGTCGCGGACGACGGCGCCGCGGTGGCGGTCTGGACCACGCCGGAGAGCGTCGAAGCGGGGG
CGGTGTTCGCCGAGATCGGCCCGCGCATGGCCGAGTTGAGCGGTTCCCGGCTGGCCGCGCAGCAACAGAT
GGAAGGCCTCCTGGCGCCGCACCGGCCCAAGGAGCCCGCGTGGTTCCTGGCCACCGTCGGCGTCTCGCCC
GACCACCAGGGCAAGGGTCTGGGCAGCGCCGTCGTGCTCCCCGGAGTGGAGGCGGCCGAGCGCGCCGGGG
TGCCCGCCTTCCTGGAGACCTCCGCGCCCCGCAACCTCCCCTTCTACGAGCGGCTCGGCTTCACCGTCAC
CGCCGACGTCGAGGTGCCCGAAGGACCGCGCACCTGGTGCATGACCCGCAAGCCCGGTGCCTGACGCCCG
CCCCACGACCCGCAGCGCCCGACCGAAAGGAGCGCACGACCCCATGCATCGATAAAATAAAAGATTTTAT
TTAGTCTCCAGAAAAAGGGGGGAATGAAAGACCCCACCTGTAGGTTTGGCAAGCTAGCTTAAGTAACGCC
ATTTTGCAAGGCATGGAAAAATACATAACTGAGAATAGAGAAGTTCAGATCAAGGTCAGGAACAGATGGA
ACAGCTGAATATGGGCCAAACAGGATATCTGTGGTAAGCAGTTCCTGCCCCGGCTCAGGGCCAAGAACAG
ATGGAACAGCTGAATATGGGCCAAACAGGATATCTGTGGTAAGCAGTTCCTGCCCCGGCTCAGGGCCAAG
AACAGATGGTCCCCAGATGCGGTCCAGCCCTCAGCAGTTTCTAGAGAACCATCAGATGTTTCCAGGGTGC
CCCAAGGACCTGAAATGACCCTGTGCCTTATTTGAACTAACCAATCAGTTCGCTTCTCGCTTCTGTTCGC
GCGCTTCTGCTCCCCGAGCTCAATAAAAGAGCCCACAACCCCTCACTCGGGGCGCCAGTCCTCCGATTGA
CTGAGTCGCCCGGGTACCCGTGTATCCAATAAACCCTCTTGCAGTTGCATCCGACTTGTGGTCTCGCTGT
TCCTTGGGAGGGTCTCCTCTGAGTGATTGACTACCCGTCAGCGGGGGTCTTTCACATGCAGCATGTATCA
AAATTAATTTGGTTTTTTTTCTTAAGTATTTACATTAAATGGCCATAGTTGCATTAATGAATCGGCCAAC
GCGCGGGGAGAGGCGGTTTGCGTATTGGGCGCTCTTCCGCTTCCTCGCTCACTGACTCGCTGCGCTCGGT
CGTTCGGCTGCGGCGAGCGGTATCAGCTCACTCAAAGGCGGTAATACGGTTATCCACAGAATCAGGGGAT
AACGCAGGAAAGAACATGTGAGCAAAAGGCCAGCAAAAGGCCAGGAACCGTAAAAAGGCCGCGTTGCTGG
CGTTTTTCCATAGGCTCCGCCCCCCTGACGAGCATCACAAAAATCGACGCTCAAGTCAGAGGTGGCGAAA
CCCGACAGGACTATAAAGATACCAGGCGTTTCCCCCTGGAAGCTCCCTCGTGCGCTCTCCTGTTCCGACC
CTGCCGCTTACCGGATACCTGTCCGCCTTTCTCCCTTCGGGAAGCGTGGCGCTTTCTCATAGCTCACGCT
GTAGGTATCTCAGTTCGGTGTAGGTCGTTCGCTCCAAGCTGGGCTGTGTGCACGAACCCCCCGTTCAGCC
CGACCGCTGCGCCTTATCCGGTAACTATCGTCTTGAGTCCAACCCGGTAAGACACGACTTATCGCCACTG
GCAGCAGCCACTGGTAACAGGATTAGCAGAGCGAGGTATGTAGGCGGTGCTACAGAGTTCTTGAAGTGGT
GGCCTAACTACGGCTACACTAGAAGAACAGTATTTGGTATCTGCGCTCTGCTGAAGCCAGTTACCTTCGG
AAAAAGAGTTGGTAGCTCTTGATCCGGCAAACAAACCACCGCTGGTAGCGGTGGTTTTTTTGTTTGCAAG
CAGCAGATTACGCGCAGAAAAAAAGGATCTCAAGAAGATCCTTTGATCTTTTCTACGGGGTCTGACGCTC
AGTGGAACGAAAACTCACGTTAAGGGATTTTGGTCATGAGATTATCAAAAAGGATCTTCACCTAGATCCT
TTTGCGGCCGCAAATCAATCTAAAGTATATATGAGTAAACTTGGTCTGACAGTTACCAATGCTTAATCAG
TGAGGCACCTATCTCAGCGATCTGTCTATTTCGTTCATCCATAGTTGCCTGACTCCCCGTCGTGTAGATA
ACTACGATACGGGAGGGCTTACCATCTGGCCCCAGTGCTGCAATGATACCGCGAGACCCACGCTCACCGG
CTCCAGATTTATCAGCAATAAACCAGCCAGCCGGAAGGGCCGAGCGCAGAAGTGGTCCTGCAACTTTATC
CGCCTCCATCCAGTCTATTAATTGTTGCCGGGAAGCTAGAGTAAGTAGTTCGCCAGTTAATAGTTTGCGC
AACGTTGTTGCCATTGCTACAGGCATCGTGGTGTCACGCTCGTCGTTTGGTATGGCTTCATTCAGCTCCG
GTTCCCAACGATCAAGGCGAGTTACATGATCCCCCATGTTGTGCAAAAAAGCGGTTAGCTCCTTCGGTCC
TCCGATCGTTGTCAGAAGTAAGTTGGCCGCAGTGTTATCACTCATGGTTATGGCAGCACTGCATAATTCT
CTTACTGTCATGCCATCCGTAAGATGCTTTTCTGTGACTGGTGAGTACTCAACCAAGTCATTCTGAGAAT
AGTGTATGCGGCGACCGAGTTGCTCTTGCCCGGCGTCAATACGGGATAATACCGCGCCACATAGCAGAAC
TTTAAAAGTGCTCATCATTGGAAAACGTTCTTCGGGGCGAAAACTCTCAAGGATCTTACCGCTGTTGAGA
TCCAGTTCGATGTAACCCACTCGTGCACCCAACTGATCTTCAGCATCTTTTACTTTCACCAGCGTTTCTG
GGTGAGCAAAAACAGGAAGGCAAAATGCCGCAAAAAAGGGAATAAGGGCGACACGGAAATGTTGAATACT
CATACTCTTCCTTTTTCAATATTATTGAAGCATTTATCAGGGTTATTGTCTCATGAGCGGATACATATTT
GAATGTATTTAGAAAAATAAACAAATAGGGGTTCCGCGCACATTTCCCCGAAAAGTGCCAC
Features (pLannotate 1.2.2; 12 found; start..end, strand, type, name):
      8..477     +  LTR            LTR: long terminal repeat from Moloney murine leukemia virus
    601..875     +  misc_feature   MESV Ψ (fragment): packaging signal of murine embryonic stem cell virus
    942..1358    +  CDS            gag (truncated): truncated Moloney murine leukemia virus (MMLV) gag gene lacking the start codon
   1744..2439    +  CDS            BioID2: promiscuous R40G mutant of a biotin protein ligase from Aquifex aeolicus (Kim et al., 2016)
   2486..2815    +  promoter       SV40 promoter: SV40 enhancer and early promoter
   2825..3424    +  CDS            PuroR: puromycin N-acetyltransferase; pac from Streptomyces alboniger; confers resistance to puromycin
   3523..3644    +  LTR            3' LTR (ΔU3) (fragment): self-inactivating 3' long terminal repeat (LTR) from Moloney murine leukemia virus
   3645..4114    +  LTR            LTR: long terminal repeat from Moloney murine leukemia virus
   4180..4232    -  CDS            lacI (fragment): lac repressor; lacI; The lac repressor binds to the lac operator to inhibit transcription in E. coli. This inhibition can be relieved by adding lactose or isopropyl-β-D-thiogalactopyranoside (IPTG).
   4415..5003    -  rep_origin     ori: high-copy-number ColE1/pMB1/pBR322/pUC origin of replication
   5163..6023    -  CDS            AmpR: β-lactamase; bla; confers resistance to ampicillin, carbenicillin, and related antibiotics
   6024..6128    -  promoter       AmpR promoter: bla
