[The description below was written by a language model from this plasmid's Addgene catalogue record and pLannotate feature annotations shown in this document.]
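Description:
NSP9-1x-BioID2 pBabe-puro (SARS-CoV-2) is a 6.2 kb Moloney murine leukemia virus-based retroviral vector for expression in mammalian cells, built on the pBabe-puro backbone. In bacteria it is maintained through a high-copy ColE1/pUC-type origin and selected with ampicillin via a β-lactamase gene driven by its own promoter. The viral portion is bounded by MMLV long terminal repeats and includes a packaging signal (Ψ) followed by a truncated gag segment lacking its start codon, an arrangement that promotes efficient encapsidation of the vector RNA when the plasmid is introduced into packaging cells that supply the viral proteins in trans. A short annotated lacI fragment in the backbone appears to be a non-functional remnant.

The payload is the SARS-CoV-2 non-structural protein 9 coding region, derived from ORF1ab, cloned between BamHI and EcoRI sites and transcribed from the 5′ LTR. It is fused at its C terminus to BioID2, a promiscuous R40G mutant of the Aquifex aeolicus biotin protein ligase, and to an HA epitope tag. The automated feature table annotates BioID2 but not NSP9 or the HA tag; the unannotated stretch between the gag fragment and BioID2 is where the viral insert would be expected. Downstream, an SV40 enhancer/early promoter drives puromycin N-acetyltransferase, allowing selection of stably transduced cells. The construct is intended for proximity-dependent biotinylation: the BioID2 fusion labels proteins near NSP9 in living cells so they can be captured and identified, and it was deposited as part of a BioID-based proximity interactome survey of SARS-CoV-2 proteins.
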