Addgene plasmid #186003: NSP9-1x-BioID2 pBabe-puro (SARS-CoV-2)
Purpose: Expresses SARS-CoV-2 NSP9 fused to BioID2 and HA tag
Depositing lab: Kyle Roux. Depositing organization: Sanford Research. Publication: A BioID-Derived Proximity Interactome for SARS-CoV-2 Proteins. May DG, Martin-Sancho L, Anschau V, Liu S, Chrisopulos RJ, Scott KL, Halfmann CT, Diaz Pena R, Pratt D, Campos AR, Roux KJ. Viruses. 2022 Mar 15;14(3). pii: v14030611. doi: 10.3390/v14030611. PubMed 35337019.
Backbone
  Vector backbone: pBabe-puro
  Vector type: Mammalian Expression, Retroviral
  Selectable markers: Puromycin
Growth in bacteria
  Bacterial resistance: Ampicillin, 100 μg/mL
  Growth temperature: 37°C
  Growth strain: NEB Stable
  Copy number: Unknown
Gene/Insert
  Gene/Insert name: SARS-CoV-2 NSP9
  Species: SARS-CoV-2
  Entrez Gene: ORF1ab (a.k.a. GU280_gp01)
  Promoter: LTR
  Tag / fusion protein: BioID2 (C terminal on insert); HA (C terminal on insert)
  Cloning method: Restriction Enzyme; 5′ cloning site BamHI (not destroyed); 3′ cloning site EcoRI (not destroyed)
  Sequencing primers: 5′ pBabeF
Terms and licenses: Academic/Nonprofit Terms; Industry Terms: Not Available to Industry
How to cite: NSP9-1x-BioID2 pBabe-puro (SARS-CoV-2) was a gift from Kyle Roux (Addgene plasmid # 186003)
